>Addgene plasmid #127659 | pTRIP-SFFV-EGFP-NLS-FLAG-cGAS | addgene full sequence | sequence record 249693 | Addgene NGS Result
TACCTACAGAGATTTAAAGCTCTAAGGTAAATATAAAATTTTTAAGTGTATAATGTGTTAAACTACTGAT
TCTAATTGTTTGTGTATTTTAGATTCCAACCTATGGAACTGATGAATGGGAGCAGTGGTGGAATGCCTTT
AATGAGGAAAACCTGTTTTGCTCAGAAGAAATGCCATCTAGTGATGATGAGGCTACTGCTGACTCTCAAC
ATTCTACTCCTCCAAAAAAGAAGAGAAAGGTAGAAGACCCCAAGGACTTTCCTTCAGAATTGCTAAGTTT
TTTGAGTCATGCTGTGTTTAGTAATAGAACTCTTGCTTGCTTTGCTATTTACACCACAAAGGAAAAAGCT
GCACTGCTATACAAGAAAATTATGGAAAAATATTCTGTAACCTTTATAAGTAGGCATAACAGTTATAATC
ATAACATACTGTTTTTTCTTACTCCACACAGGCATAGAGTGTCTGCTATTAATAACTATGCTCAAAAATT
GTGTACCTTTAGCTTTTTAATTTGTAAAGGGGTTAATAAGGAATATTTGATGTATAGTGCCTTGACTAGA
GATCATAATCAGCCATACCACATTTGTAGAGGTTTTACTTGCTTTAAAAAACCTCCCACACCTCCCCCTG
AACCTGAAACATAAAATGAATGCAATTGTTGTTGTTAACTTGTTTATTGCAGCTTATAATGGTTACAAAT
AAAGCAATAGCATCACAAATTTCACAAATAAAGCATTTTTTTCACTGCATTCTAGTTGTGGTTTGTCCAA
ACTCATCAATGTATCTTATCATGTCTGGATCAACTGGATAACTCAAGCTAACCAAAATCATCCCAAACTT
CCCACCCCATACCCTATTACCACTGCCAATTACCTGTGGTTTCATTTACTCTAAACCTGTGATTCCTCTG
AATTATTTTCATTTTAAAGAAATTGTATTTGTTAAATATGTACTACAAACTTAGTAGTTGGAAGGGCTAA
TTCACTCCCAAAGAAGACAAGATATCCTTGATCTGTGGATCTACCACACACAAGGCTACTTCCCTGATTA
GCAGAACTACACACCAGGGCCAGGGGTCAGATATCCACTGACCTTTGGATGGTGCTACAAGCTAGTACCA
GTTGAGCCAGATAAGGTAGAAGAGGCCAATAAAGGAGAGAACACCAGCTTGTTACACCCTGTGAGCCTGC
ATGGGATGGATGACCCGGAGAGAGAAGTGTTAGAGTGGAGGTTTGACAGCCGCCTAGCATTTCATCACGT
GGCCCGAGAGCTGCATCCGGAGTACTTCAAGAACTGCTGATATCGAGCTTGCTACAAGGGACTTTCCGCT
GGGGACTTTCCAGGGAGGCGTGGCCTGGGCGGGACTGGGGAGTGGCGAGCCCTCAGATCCTGCATATAAG
CAGCTGCTTTTTGCCTGTACTGGGTCTCTCTGGTTAGACCAGATCTGAGCCTGGGAGCTCTCTGGCTAAC
TAGGGAACCCACTGCTTAAGCCTCAATAAAGCTTGCCTTGAGTGCTTCAAGTAGTGTGTGCCCGTCTGTT
GTGTGACTCTGGTAACTAGAGATCCCTCAGACCCTTTTAGTCAGTGTGGAAAATCTCTAGCAGTGGCGCC
CGAACAGGGACTTGAAAGCGAAAGGGAAACCAGAGGAGCTCTCTCGACGCAGGACTCGGCTTGCTGAAGC
GCGCACGGCAAGAGGCGAGGGGCGGCGACTGGTGAGTACGCCAAAAATTTTGACTAGCGGAGGCTAGAAG
GAGAGAGATGGGTGCGAGAGCGTCAGTATTAAGCGGGGGAGAATTAGATCGCGATGGGAAAAAATTCGGT
TAAGGCCAGGGGGAAAGAAAAAATATAAATTAAAACATATAGTATGGGCAAGCAGGGAGCTAGAACGATT
CGCAGTTAATCCTGGCCTGTTAGAAACATCAGAAGGCTGTAGACAAATACTGGGACAGCTACAACCATCC
CTTCAGACAGGATCAGAAGAACTTAGATCATTATATAATACAGTAGCAACCCTCTATTGTGTGCATCAAA
GGATAGAGATAAAAGACACCAAGGAAGCTTTAGACAAGATAGAGGAAGAGCAAAACAAAAGTAAGACCAC
CGCACAGCAAGCGGCCGCTGATCTTCAGACCTGGAGGAGGAGATATGAGGGACAATTGGAGAAGTGAATT
ATATAAATATAAAGTAGTAAAAATTGAACCATTAGGAGTAGCACCCACCAAGGCAAAGAGAAGAGTGGTG
CAGAGAGAAAAAAGAGCAGTGGGAATAGGAGCTTTGTTCCTTGGGTTCTTGGGAGCAGCAGGAAGCACTA
TGGGCGCAGCGTCAATGACGCTGACGGTACAGGCCAGACAATTATTGTCTGGTATAGTGCAGCAGCAGAA
CAATTTGCTGAGGGCTATTGAGGCGCAACAGCATCTGTTGCAACTCACAGTCTGGGGCATCAAGCAGCTC
CAGGCAAGAATCCTGGCTGTGGAAAGATACCTAAAGGATCAACAGCTCCTGGGGATTTGGGGTTGCTCTG
GAAAACTCATTTGCACCACTGCTGTGCCTTGGAATGCTAGTTGGAGTAATAAATCTCTGGAACAGATTTG
GAATCACACGACCTGGATGGAGTGGGACAGAGAAATTAACAATTACACAAGCTTAATACACTCCTTAATT
GAAGAATCGCAAAACCAGCAAGAAAAGAATGAACAAGAATTATTGGAATTAGATAAATGGGCAAGTTTGT
GGAATTGGTTTAACATAACAAATTGGCTGTGGTATATAAAATTATTCATAATGATAGTAGGAGGCTTGGT
AGGTTTAAGAATAGTTTTTGCTGTACTTTCTATAGTGAATAGAGTTAGGCAGGGATATTCACCATTATCG
TTTCAGACCCACCTCCCAACCCCGAGGGGACCCGACAGGCCCGAAGGAATAGAAGAAGAAGGTGGAGAGA
GAGACAGAGACAGATCCATTCGATTAGTGAACGGATCTCGACGGTATCGCCGAATTCACAAATGGCAGTA
TTCATCCACAATTTTAAAAGAAAAGGGGGGATTGGGGGGTACAGTGCAGGGGAAAGAATAGTAGACATAA
TAGCAACAGACATACAAACTAAAGAATTACAAAAACAAATTACAAAAATTCAAAATTTTCGGGTTTATTA
CAGGGACAGCAGAGATCCACTTTGGCTGATACGCGTCTGCAGCCCCGATAAAATAAAAGATTTTATTTAG
TCTCCAGAAAAAGGGGGGAATGAAAGACCCCACCTGTAGGTTTGGCAAGCTAGCTGCAGTAACGCCATTT
TGCAAGGCATGGAAAAATACCAAACCAAGAATAGAGAAGTTCAGATCAAGGGCGGGTACATGAAAATAGC
TAACGTTGGGCCAAACAGGATATCTGCGGTGAGCAGTTTCGGCCCCGGCCCGGGGCCAAGAACAGATGGT
CACCGCAGTTTCGGCCCCGGCCCGAGGCCAAGAACAGATGGTCCCCAGATATGGCCCAACCCTCAGCAGT
TTCTTAAGACCCATCAGATGTTTCCAGGCTCCCCCAAGGACCTGAAATGACCCTGCGCCTTATTTGAATT
AACCAATCAGCCTGCTTCTCGCTTCTGTTCGCGCGCTTCTGCTTCCCGAGCTCTATAAAAGAGCTCACAA
CCCCTCACTCGGCGCGCCAGTCCTCCGACAGACTGAGTCGCCCGGGCCGCGGCCGCGGGCTAGCGGATCC
CCACCGGTCGCCACCATGGTGAGCAAGGGCGAGGAGCTGTTCACCGGGGTGGTGCCCATCCTGGTCGAGC
TGGACGGCGACGTAAACGGCCACAAGTTCAGCGTGTCCGGCGAGGGCGAGGGCGATGCCACCTACGGCAA
GCTGACCCTGAAGTTCATCTGCACCACCGGCAAGCTGCCCGTGCCCTGGCCCACCCTCGTGACCACCCTG
ACCTACGGCGTGCAGTGCTTCAGCCGCTACCCCGACCACATGAAGCAGCACGACTTCTTCAAGTCCGCCA
TGCCCGAAGGCTACGTCCAGGAGCGCACCATCTTCTTCAAGGACGACGGCAACTACAAGACCCGCGCCGA
GGTGAAGTTCGAGGGCGACACCCTGGTGAACCGCATCGAGCTGAAGGGCATCGACTTCAAGGAGGACGGC
AACATCCTGGGGCACAAGCTGGAGTACAACTACAACAGCCACAACGTCTATATCATGGCCGACAAGCAGA
AGAACGGCATCAAGGTGAACTTCAAGATCCGCCACAACATCGAGGACGGCAGCGTGCAGCTCGCCGACCA
CTACCAGCAGAACACCCCCATCGGCGACGGCCCCGTGCTGCTGCCCGACAACCACTACCTGAGCACCCAG
TCCGCCCTGAGCAAAGACCCCAACGAGAAGCGCGATCACATGGTCCTGCTGGAGTTCGTGACCGCCGCCG
GGATCACTCTCGGCATGGACGAGCTGTACAAGACTAGTGGTGGCGGCGGAAGTCCCAAGAAGAAGCGCAA
GGTGATGGACTACAAAGACGATGACGACAAGATGCAGCCTTGGCACGGAAAGGCCATGCAGAGAGCTTCC
GAGGCCGGAGCCACTGCCCCCAAGGCTTCCGCACGGAATGCCAGGGGCGCCCCGATGGATCCCAACGAGT
CTCCGGCTGCCCCCGAGGCCGCCCTGCCTAAGGCGGGAAAGTTCGGCCCCGCCAGGAAGTCGGGATCCCG
GCAGAAAAAGAGCGCCCCGGACACCCAGGAGAGGCCGCCCGTCCGCGCAACTGGGGCCCGCGCCAAAAAG
GCCCCTCAGCGCGCCCAGGACACGCAGCCGTCTGACGCCACCAGCGCCCCTGGGGCAGAGGGGCTGGAGC
CTCCTGCGGCTCGGGAGCCGGCTCTTTCCAGGGCTGGTTCTTGCCGCCAGAGGGGCGCGCGCTGCTCCAC
GAAGCCAAGACCCCCGCCCGGGCCCTGGGACGTGCCCAGCCCCGGCCTGCCGGTCTCGGCCCCCATTCTC
GTACGGAGGGATGCGGCGCCTGGGGCCTCGAAGCTCCGGGCGGTTTTGGAGAAGTTGAAGCTCAGCCGCG
ATGATATCTCCACGGCGGCGGGGATGGTGAAAGGGGTTGTGGACCACCTGCTGCTCAGACTGAAGTGCGA
CTCCGCGTTCAGAGGCGTCGGGCTGCTGAACACCGGGAGCTACTATGAGCACGTGAAGATTTCTGCACCT
AATGAATTTGATGTCATGTTTAAACTGGAAGTCCCCAGAATTCAACTAGAAGAATATTCCAACACTCGTG
CATATTACTTTGTGAAATTTAAAAGAAATCCGAAAGAAAATCATCTGAGTCAGTTTTTAGAAGGTGAAAT
ATTATCAGCTTCTAAGATGCTGTCAAAGTTTAGGAAAATCATTAAGGAAGAAATTAACGACATTAAAGAT
ACAGATGTCATCATGAAGAGGAAAAGAGGAGGGAGCCCTGCTGTAACACTTCTTATTAGTGAAAAAATAT
CTGTGGATATAACCCTGGCTTTGGAATCAAAAAGTAGCTGGCCTGCTAGCACCCAAGAAGGCCTGCGCAT
TCAAAACTGGCTTTCAGCAAAAGTTAGGAAGCAACTACGACTAAAGCCATTTTACCTTGTACCCAAGCAT
GCAAAGGAAGGAAATGGTTTCCAAGAAGAAACATGGCGGCTATCCTTCTCTCACATCGAAAAGGAAATTT
TGAACAATCATGGAAAATCTAAAACGTGCTGTGAAAACAAAGAAGAGAAATGTTGCAGGAAAGATTGTTT
AAAACTAATGAAATACCTTTTAGAACAGCTGAAAGAAAGGTTTAAAGACAAAAAACATCTGGATAAATTC
TCTTCTTATCATGTGAAAACTGCCTTCTTTCACGTATGTACCCAGAACCCTCAAGACAGTCAGTGGGACC
GCAAAGACCTGGGCCTCTGCTTTGATAACTGCGTGACATACTTTCTTCAGTGCCTCAGGACAGAAAAACT
TGAGAATTATTTTATTCCTGAATTCAATCTATTCTCTAGCAACTTAATTGACAAAAGAAGTAAAGAATTT
CTGACAAAGCAAATTGAATATGAAAGAAACAATGAGTTTCCAGTTTTTGATGAATTTTGACTCGAGACCT
AGAAAAACATGGAGCAATCACAAGTAGCAATACAGCAGCTACCAATGCTGATTGTGCCTGGCTAGAAGCA
CAAGAGGAGGAGGAGGTGGGTTTTCCAGTCACACCTCAGGTACCTTTAAGACCAATGACTTACAAGGCAG
CTGTAGATCTTAGCCACTTTTTAAAAGAAAAGGGGGGACTGGAAGGGCTAATTCACTCCCAACGAAGACA
AAATCGTCGAGAGATGCTGCATATAAGCAGCTGCTTTTTGCTTGTACTGGGTCTCTCTGGTTAGACCAGA
TCTGAGCCTGGGAGCTCTCTGGCTAACTAGGGAACCCACTGCTTAAGCCTCAATAAAGCTTGCCTTGAGT
GCTTCAAGTAGTGTGTGCCCGTCTGTTGTGTGACTCTGGTAACTAGAGATCCCTCAGACCCTTTTAGTCA
GTGTGGAAAATCTCTAGCAGTAGTAGTTCATGTCATCTTATTATTCAGTATTTATAACTTGCAAAGAAAT
GAATATCAGAGAGTGAGAGGCCTTGACATTATAATAGATTTAGCAGGAATTGAACTAGGAGTGGAGCACA
CAGGCAAAGCTGCAGAAGTACTTGGAAGAAGCCACCAGAGATACTCACGATTCTGCACATACCTGGCTAA
TCCCAGATCCTAAGGATTACATTAAGTTTACTAACATTTATATAATGATTTATAGTTTAAAGTATAAACT
TATCTAATTTACTATTCTGACAGATATTAATTAATCCTCAAATATCATAAGAGATGATTACTATTATCCC
CATTTAACACAAGAGGAAACTGAGAGGGAAAGATGTTGAAGTAATTTTCCCACAATTACAGCATCCGTTA
GTTACGACTCTATGATCTTCTGACACAAATTCCATTTACTCCTCACCCTATGACTCAGTCGAATATATCA
AAGTTATGGACATTATGCTAAGTAACAAATTACCCTTTTATATAGTAAATACTGAGTAGATTGAGAGAAG
AAATTGTTTGCAAACCTGAATAGCTTCAAGAAGAAGAGAAGTGAGGATAAGAATAACAGTTGTCATTTAA
CAAGTTTTAACAAGTAACTTGGTTAGAAAGGGATTCAAATGCATAAAGCAAGGGATAAATTTTTCTGGCA
ACAAGACTATACAATATAACCTTAAATATGACTTCAAATAATTGTTGGAACTTGATAAAACTAATTAAAT
ATTATTGAAGATTATCAATATTATAAATGTAATTTACTTTTAAAAAGGGAACATAGAAATGTGTATCATT
AGAGTAGAAAACAATCCTTATTATCACAATTTGTCAAAACAAGTTTGTTATTAACACAAGTAGAATACTG
CATTCAATTAAGTTGACTGCAGATTTTGTGTTTTGTTAAAATTAGAAAGAGATAACAACAATTTGAATTA
TTGAAAGTAACATGTAAATAGTTCTACATACGTTCTTTTGACATCTTGTTCAATCATTGATCGAAGTTCT
TTATCTTGGAAGAATTTGTTCCAAAGACTCTGAAATAAGGAAAACAATCTATTATATAGTCTCACACCTT
TGTTTTACTTTTAGTGATTTCAATTTAATAATGTAAATGGTTAAAATTTATTCTTCTCTGAGATCATTTC
ACATTGCAGATAGAAAACCTGAGACTGGGGTAATTTTTATTAAAATCTAATTTAATCTCAGAAACACATC
TTTATTCTAACATCAATTTTTCCAGTTTGATATTATCATATAAAGTCAGCCTTCCTCATCTGCAGGTTCC
ACAACAAAAATCCAACCAACTGTGGATCAAAAATATTGGGAAAAAATTAAAAATAGCAATACAACAATAA
AAAAATACAAATCAGAAAAACAGCACAGTATAACAACTTTATTTAGCATTTACAATCTATTAGGTATTAT
AAGTAATCTAGCCAGATCCTCTACGCCGGACGCATCGTGGCCGGCATCACCGGCGCCACAGGTGCGGTTG
CTGGCGCCTATATCGCCGACATCACCGATGGGGAAGATCGGGCTCGCCACTTCGGGCTCATGAGCGCTTG
TTTCGGCGTGGGTATGGTGGCAGGCCCCGTGGCCGGGGGACTGTTGGGCGCCATCTCCTTGCATGCACCA
TTCCTTGCGGCGGCGGTGCTCAACGGCCTCAACCTACTACTGGGCTGCTTCCTAATGCAGGAGTCGCATA
AGGGAGAGCGTCGAATGGTGCACTCTCAGTACAATCTGCTCTGATGCCGCATAGTTAAGCCAGCCCCGAC
ACCCGCCAACACCCGCTGACGCGCCCTGACGGGCTTGTCTGCTCCCGGCATCCGCTTACAGACAAGCTGT
GACCGTCTCCGGGAGCTGCATGTGTCAGAGGTTTTCACCGTCATCACCGAAACGCGCGAGACGAAAGGGC
CTCGTGATACGCCTATTTTTATAGGTTAATGTCATGATAATAATGGTTTCTTAGACGTCAGGTGGCACTT
TTCGGGGAAATGTGCGCGGAACCCCTATTTGTTTATTTTTCTAAATACATTCAAATATGTATCCGCTCAT
GAGACAATAACCCTGATAAATGCTTCAATAATATTGAAAAAGGAAGAGTATGAGTATTCAACATTTCCGT
GTCGCCCTTATTCCCTTTTTTGCGGCATTTTGCCTTCCTGTTTTTGCTCACCCAGAAACGCTGGTGAAAG
TAAAAGATGCTGAAGATCAGTTGGGTGCACGAGTGGGTTACATCGAACTGGATCTCAACAGCGGTAAGAT
CCTTGAGAGTTTTCGCCCCGAAGAACGTTTTCCAATGATGAGCACTTTTAAAGTTCTGCTATGTGGCGCG
GTATTATCCCGTATTGACGCCGGGCAAGAGCAACTCGGTCGCCGCATACACTATTCTCAGAATGACTTGG
TTGAGTACTCACCAGTCACAGAAAAGCATCTTACGGATGGCATGACAGTAAGAGAATTATGCAGTGCTGC
CATAACCATGAGTGATAACACTGCGGCCAACTTACTTCTGACAACGATCGGAGGACCGAAGGAGCTAACC
GCTTTTTTGCACAACATGGGGGATCATGTAACTCGCCTTGATCGTTGGGAACCGGAGCTGAATGAAGCCA
TACCAAACGACGAGCGTGACACCACGATGCCTGTAGCAATGGCAACAACGTTGCGCAAACTATTAACTGG
CGAACTACTTACTCTAGCTTCCCGGCAACAATTAATAGACTGGATGGAGGCGGATAAAGTTGCAGGACCA
CTTCTGCGCTCGGCCCTTCCGGCTGGCTGGTTTATTGCTGATAAATCTGGAGCCGGTGAGCGTGGGTCTC
GCGGTATCATTGCAGCACTGGGGCCAGATGGTAAGCCCTCCCGTATCGTAGTTATCTACACGACGGGGAG
TCAGGCAACTATGGATGAACGAAATAGACAGATCGCTGAGATAGGTGCCTCACTGATTAAGCATTGGTAA
CTGTCAGACCAAGTTTACTCATATATACTTTAGATTGATTTAAAACTTCATTTTTAATTTAAAAGGATCT
AGGTGAAGATCCTTTTTGATAATCTCATGACCAAAATCCCTTAACGTGAGTTTTCGTTCCACTGAGCGTC
AGACCCCGTAGAAAAGATCAAAGGATCTTCTTGAGATCCTTTTTTTCTGCGCGTAATCTGCTGCTTGCAA
ACAAAAAAACCACCGCTACCAGCGGTGGTTTGTTTGCCGGATCAAGAGCTACCAACTCTTTTTCCGAAGG
TAACTGGCTTCAGCAGAGCGCAGATACCAAATACTGTTCTTCTAGTGTAGCCGTAGTTAGGCCACCACTT
CAAGAACTCTGTAGCACCGCCTACATACCTCGCTCTGCTAATCCTGTTACCAGTGGCTGCTGCCAGTGGC
GATAAGTCGTGTCTTACCGGGTTGGACTCAAGACGATAGTTACCGGATAAGGCGCAGCGGTCGGGCTGAA
CGGGGGGTTCGTGCACACAGCCCAGCTTGGAGCGAACGACCTACACCGAACTGAGATACCTACAGCGTGA
GCTATGAGAAAGCGCCACGCTTCCCGAAGGGAGAAAGGCGGACAGGTATCCGGTAAGCGGCAGGGTCGGA
ACAGGAGAGCGCACGAGGGAGCTTCCAGGGGGAAACGCCTGGTATCTTTATAGTCCTGTCGGGTTTCGCC
ACCTCTGACTTGAGCGTCGATTTTTGTGATGCTCGTCAGGGGGGCGGAGCCTATGGAAAAACGCCAGCAA
CGCGGCCTTTTTACGGTTCCTGGCCTTTTGCTGGCCTTTTGCTCACATGTTCTTTCCTGCGTTATCCCCT
GATTCTGTGGATAACCGTATTACCGCCTTTGAGTGAGCTGATACCGCTCGCCGCAGCCGAACGACCGAGC
GCAGCGAGTCAGTGAGCGAGGAAGCGGAAGAGCGCCCAATACGCAAACCGCCTCTCCCCGCGCGTTGGCC
GATTCATTAATGCAGCTGTGGAATGTGTGTCAGTTAGGGTGTGGAAAGTCCCCAGGCTCCCCAGCAGGCA
GAAGTATGCAAAGCATGCATCTCAATTAGTCAGCAACCAGGTGTGGAAAGTCCCCAGGCTCCCCAGCAGG
CAGAAGTATGCAAAGCATGCATCTCAATTAGTCAGCAACCATAGTCCCGCCCCTAACTCCGCCCATCCCG
CCCCTAACTCCGCCCAGTTCCGCCCATTCTCCGCCCCATGGCTGACTAATTTTTTTTATTTATGCAGAGG
CCGAGGCCGCCTCGGCCTCTGAGCTATTCCAGAAGTAGTGAGGAGGCTTTTTTGGAGGCCTAGGCTTTTG
CAAAAAGCTTGGACACAAGACAGGCTTGCGAGATATGTTTGAGAATACCACTTTATCCCGCGTCAGGGAG
AGGCAGTGCGTAAAAAGACGCGGACTCATGTGAAATACTGGTTTTTAGTGCGCCAGATCTCTATAATCTC
GCGCAACCTATTTTCCCCTCGAACACTTTTTAAGCCGTAGATAAACAGGCTGGGACACTTCACATGAGCG
AAAAATACATCGTCACCTGGGACATGTTGCAGATCCATGCACGTAAACTCGCAAGCCGACTGATGCCTTC
TGAACAATGGAAAGGCATTATTGCCGTAAGCCGTGGCGGTCTGTACCGGGTGCGTTACTGGCGCGTGAAC
TGGGTATTCGTCATGTCGATACCGTTTGTATTTCCAGCTACGATCACGACAACCAGCGCGAGCTTAAAGT
GCTGAAACGCGCAGAAGGCGATGGCGAAGGCTTCATCGTTATTGATGACCTGGTGGATACCGGTGGTACT
GCGGTTGCGATTCGTGAAATGTATCCAAAAGCGCACTTTGTCACCATCTTCGCAAAACCGGCTGGTCGTC
CGCTGGTTGATGACTATGTTGTTGATATCCCGCAAGATACCTGGATTGAACAGCCGTGGGATATGGGCGT
CGTATTCGTCCCGCCAATCTCCGGTCGCTAATCTTTTCAACGCCTGGCACTGCCGGGCGTTGTTCTTTTT
AACTTCAGGCGGGTTACAATAGTTTCCAGTAAGTATTCTGGAGGCTGCATCCATGACACAGGCAAACCTG
AGCGAAACCCTGTTCAAACCCCGCTTTAAACATCCTGAAACCTCGACGCTAGTCCGCCGCTTTAATCACG
GCGCACAACCGCCTGTGCAGTCGGCCCTTGATGGTAAAACCATCCCTCACTGGTATCGCATGATTAACCG
TCTGATGTGGATCTGGCGCGGCATTGACCCACGCGAAATCCTCGACGTCCAGGCACGTATTGTGATGAGC
GATGCCGAACGTACCGACGATGATTTATACGATACGGTGATTGGCTACCGTGGCGGCAACTGGATTTATG
AGTGGGCCCCGGATCTTTGTGAAGGAACCTTACTTCTGTGGTGTGACATAATTGGACAAACTACCTACAG
AGATTTAAAGCTCTAAGGTAAATATAAA
Features (pLannotate 1.2.2; 31 found; start..end, strand, type, name):
      1..25      +  CDS            small t antigen (fragment): SV40 (simian virus 40) small t antigen
     27..92      +  intron         small t intron: SV40 (simian virus 40) small t antigen intron
    222..242     +  CDS            SV40 NLS: nuclear localization signal of SV40 (simian virus 40) large T antigen
    561..644     +  CDS            large T antigen (fragment): large T antigen from SV40 (simian virus 40)
    667..801     +  polyA_signal   SV40 poly(A) signal: SV40 polyadenylation signal
    968..1297    +  CDS            nef (fragment): NEF_HV1BR - Experimental evidence at protein level: Swiss-Prot protein existence level 1. Extracellular Nef protein targets CD4(+) T-lymphocytes for apoptosis by interacting with CXCR4 surface receptors (PubMed:14990729). From Human immunodeficiency virus type 1 group M subtype B (isolate BRU/LAI) (HIV-1).
   1345..1602    +  LTR            5' LTR (truncated): truncated 5' long terminal repeat (LTR) from HIV-1
   1649..1774    +  misc_feature   HIV-1 Ψ: packaging signal of human immunodeficiency virus type 1
   1758..2121    +  CDS            HIV-1 gag (fragment): gag protein from human immunodeficiency virus 1; gag
   2267..2500    +  misc_feature   RRE: The Rev response element (RRE) of HIV-1 allows for Rev-dependent mRNA export from the nucleus to the cytoplasm.
   2877..2977    +  CDS            Rev (fragment): human immunodeficiency virus 1 (HIV-1) Rev protein; rev; enhances nuclear export of unspliced and incompletely spliced viral mRNAs
   3022..3139    +  misc_feature   cPPT/CTS: central polypurine tract and central termination sequence of HIV-1
   3279..3686    +  promoter       SFFV promoter: spleen focus-forming virus long terminal repeat (LTR) promoter
   3726..4442    +  CDS            EGFP: EGFP is a basic (constitutively fluorescent) green fluorescent protein published in 1996, derived from Aequorea victoria. It is reported to be a rapidly-maturing weak dimer with moderate acid sensitivity.
   4512..6077    +  CDS            CGAS: CGAS_HUMAN - Also known as C6orf150 From Homo sapiens (Human).
   6080..6268    +  CDS            nef (fragment): NEF_HV1Z2 - Experimental evidence at protein level: Swiss-Prot protein existence level 1. Extracellular Nef protein targets CD4(+) T-lymphocytes for apoptosis by interacting with CXCR4 surface receptors. From Human immunodeficiency virus type 1 group M subtype D (isolate Z2/CDC-Z34) (HIV-1).
   6270..6301    +  LTR            3' LTR (ΔU3) (fragment): self-inactivating 3' long terminal repeat (LTR) from HIV-1
   6349..6529    +  LTR            5' LTR (truncated): truncated 5' long terminal repeat (LTR) from HIV-1
   7491..7589    -  CDS            TBC1D5 (fragment): TBCD5_HUMAN - Also known as KIAA0210. Experimental evidence at protein level: Swiss-Prot protein existence level 1. May act as a GTPase-activating protein (GAP) for Rab family protein(s). May act as a GAP for RAB7A. Can displace RAB7A and retromer CSC subcomplex from the endosomal membrane to the cytosol; at least retromer displacement seems to require its catalytic activity (PubMed:19531583, PubMed:20923837). Required for retrograde transport of cargo proteins from endosomes to the trans-Golgi network (TGN); the function seems to require its catalytic activity. Involved in regulation of autop
   7995..8274    +  CDS            TcR (fragment): tetracycline efflux protein; tet; confers resistance to tetracycline
   8275..8323    -  misc_feature   bom (fragment): basis of mobility region from pBR322
   8425..8460    -  CDS            rop (fragment): Rop protein, which maintains plasmids at low copy number; rop
   8555..8659    +  promoter       AmpR promoter: bla
   8660..9520    +  CDS            AmpR: β-lactamase; bla; confers resistance to ampicillin, carbenicillin, and related antibiotics
   9691..10279   +  rep_origin     ori: high-copy-number ColE1/pMB1/pBR322/pUC origin of replication
  10462..10518   +  CDS            lacI (fragment): lac repressor; lacI; The lac repressor binds to the lac operator to inhibit transcription in E. coli. This inhibition can be relieved by adding lactose or isopropyl-β-D-thiogalactopyranoside (IPTG).
  10525..10854   +  promoter       SV40 promoter: SV40 enhancer and early promoter
  11054..11173   +  CDS            gpt (fragment): XGPT_ECOLI - Also known as gpp, gxu. Experimental evidence at protein level: Swiss-Prot protein existence level 1. Purine salvage pathway enzyme that catalyzes the transfer of the ribosyl-5-phosphate group from 5-phospho-alpha-D-ribose 1- diphosphate (PRPP) to the N9 position of the 6-oxopurines guanine and xanthine to form the corresponding ribonucleotides GMP (guanosine 5'- monophosphate) and XMP (xanthosine 5'-monophosphate), with the release of PPi. To a lesser extent, also acts on hypoxanthine (PubMed:9100006, PubMed:3886014). Does not ribophosphorylate adenine (PubMed:3886014). From Esch
  11173..11508   +  CDS            gpt (fragment): XGPT_ECOLI - Also known as gpp, gxu. Experimental evidence at protein level: Swiss-Prot protein existence level 1. Purine salvage pathway enzyme that catalyzes the transfer of the ribosyl-5-phosphate group from 5-phospho-alpha-D-ribose 1- diphosphate (PRPP) to the N9 position of the 6-oxopurines guanine and xanthine to form the corresponding ribonucleotides GMP (guanosine 5'- monophosphate) and XMP (xanthosine 5'-monophosphate), with the release of PPi. To a lesser extent, also acts on hypoxanthine (PubMed:9100006, PubMed:3886014). Does not ribophosphorylate adenine (PubMed:3886014). From Esch
  11603..11908   +  CDS            frsA (fragment): FRSA_ECOLI - Also known as yafA. Experimental evidence at protein level: Swiss-Prot protein existence level 1. Catalyzes the hydrolysis of esters (PubMed:15808744). Displays esterase activity toward pNP-butyrate (PubMed:15808744). May stimulate mixed-acid fermentation by acting as a fermentation/respiration switch that down-regulates respiration and up- regulates fermentation rates (PubMed:15169777). From Escherichia coli (strain K12).
  11912..11998   +  intron         large T intron (fragment): SV40 (simian virus 40) large T antigen intron
