[The description below was written by a language model from this plasmid's Addgene catalogue record and pLannotate feature annotations shown in this document.]
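Description:
pTRIP-SFFV-EGFP-NLS-FLAG-cGAS is an HIV-1-derived lentiviral transfer plasmid of about 12 kb, built on the pTRIP-SFFV backbone and intended to over-express a tagged, nuclear-targeted form of human cGAS (CGAS, also known as MB21D1 or C6orf150) in mammalian cells. It is propagated in E. coli through a high-copy ColE1/pUC-type origin and selected with ampicillin via the β-lactamase gene. The backbone also carries pBR322 remnants (fragments of tetracycline resistance, bom and rop) and an SV40 early promoter followed by fragments of E. coli gpt and SV40 small t/large T intron and polyadenylation sequences. These look like leftovers of an older mammalian selection cassette, and the record does not present them as a functional marker.

The viral portion contains an HIV-1 5' LTR, the Ψ packaging signal with adjoining gag sequence, the Rev response element for Rev-dependent export of the genomic RNA, and the cPPT/CTS central flap that aids nuclear import of the reverse-transcribed genome. A ΔU3 3' LTR makes the integrated provirus self-inactivating, so expression depends on the internal promoter. That promoter is the spleen focus-forming virus LTR promoter, a strong constitutive element often favoured in haematopoietic and immune cells. It drives a single open reading frame of EGFP followed by cGAS. The catalogue entry places an NLS and a FLAG epitope between the two; the short gap between the EGFP and cGAS annotations could hold them, though they are not annotated individually. No WPRE was detected.

The fusion allows fluorescence tracking and FLAG-based detection or pulldown of cGAS forced into the nucleus. The associated study examined cGAS association with nuclear and centromeric DNA and innate immune activation in the nucleus.
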