Addgene plasmid #127659: pTRIP-SFFV-EGFP-NLS-FLAG-cGAS
Purpose: Over-express EGFP-NLS-FLAG-cGAS
Depositing lab: Nicolas Manel. Depositing organization: Institut Curie. Publication: The N-Terminal Domain of cGAS Determines Preferential Association with Centromeric DNA and Innate Immune Activation in the Nucleus. Gentili M, Lahaye X, Nadalin F, Nader GPF, Puig Lombardi E, Herve S, De Silva NS, Rookhuizen DC, Zueva E, Goudot C, Maurin M, Bochnakian A, Amigorena S, Piel M, Fachinetti D, Londono-Vallejo A, Manel N. Cell Rep. 2019 Feb 26;26(9):2377-2393.e13. doi: 10.1016/j.celrep.2019.01.105. PubMed 30811988.
Backbone
  Vector backbone: pTRIP-SFFV
  Vector type: Lentiviral
Growth in bacteria
  Bacterial resistance: Ampicillin, 100 μg/mL
  Growth temperature: 30°C
  Growth strain: NEB Stable
  Copy number: High Copy
Gene/Insert
  Gene/Insert name: cGAS
  Species: H. sapiens (human)
  Entrez Gene: CGAS (a.k.a. C6orf150, D4, MB21D1, h-cGAS)
  Tag / fusion protein: EGFP-NLS-Flag (N terminal on insert)
  Cloning method: Unknown
Terms and licenses: Academic/Nonprofit Terms; Industry Terms: Not Available to Industry
How to cite: pTRIP-SFFV-EGFP-NLS-FLAG-cGAS was a gift from Nicolas Manel (Addgene plasmid # 127659 ; http://n2t.net/addgene:127659 ; RRID:Addgene_127659)
